>Addgene plasmid #229183 | lvl0-G-mKO2 | addgene full sequence | sequence record 459748 | Addgene NGS Result
TTGAGATCCTTTTTTTCTGCGCGTAATCTGCTGCTTGCAAACAAAAAAACCACCGCTACCAGCGGTGGTT
TGTTTGCCGGATCAAGAGCTACCAACTCTTTTTCCGAAGGTAACTGGCTTCAGCAGAGCGCAGATACCAA
ATACTGTTCTTCTAGTGTAGCCGTAGTTAGGCCACCACTTCAAGAACTCTGTAGCACCGCCTACATACCT
CGCTCTGCTAATCCTGTTACCAGTGGCTGCTGCCAGTGGCGATAAGTCGTGTCTTACCGGGTTGGACTCA
AGACGATAGTTACCGGATAAGGCGCAGCGGTCGGGCTGAACGGGGGGTTCGTGCACACAGCCCAGCTTGG
AGCGAACGACCTACACCGAACTGAGATACCTACAGCGTGAGCTATGAGAAAGCGCCACGCTTCCCGAAGG
GAGAAAGGCGGACAGGTATCCGGTAAGCGGCAGGGTCGGAACAGGAGAGCGCACGAGGGAGCTTCCAGGG
GGAAACGCCTGGTATCTTTATAGTCCTGTCGGGTTTCGCCACCTCTGACTTGAGCGTCGATTTTTGTGAT
GCTCGTCAGGGGGGCGGAGCCTATGGAAAAACGCCAGCAACGCGGCCTTTTTACGGTTCCTGGCCTTTTG
CTGGCCTTTTGCTCACATGTTCTTTCCTGCGTTATCCCCTGATTCTGTGGATAACCGTATTACCGCCTTT
GAGTGAGCTGATACCGCTCGCCGCAGCCGAACGACCGAGCGCAGCGAGTCAGTGAGCGAGGAAGCGGAAG
AGCGCCCAATACGCAAACCGCCTCTCCCCGCGCGTTGGCCGATTCATTAATCACTCTGTGGTCTCAAGGT
GCCACCATGGTGAGTGTGATTAAACCAGAGATGAAGATGAGGTACTACATGGACGGCTCCGTCAATGGGC
ATGAGTTCACAATTGAAGGTGAAGGCACAGGCAGACCTTACGAGGGACATCAAGAGATGACACTACGCGT
CACAATGGCCGAGGGCGGGCCAATGCCTTTCGCGTTTGACTTAGTGTCACACGTGTTCTGTTACGGCCAC
AGAGTATTTACTAAATATCCAGAAGAGATACCAGACTATTTCAAACAAGCATTTCCTGAAGGCCTGTCAT
GGGAAAGGTCGTTGGAGTTCGAAGATGGTGGGTCCGCTTCAGTCAGTGCGCATATAAGCCTTAGAGGAAA
CACCTTCTACCACAAATCCAAATTTACTGGGGTTAACTTTCCTGCCGATGGTCCTATCATGCAAAACCAA
AGTGTTGATTGGGAGCCATCAACCGAGAAAATTACTGCCAGCGACGGAGTTCTGAAGGGTGATGTTACGA
TGTACCTAAAACTTGAAGGAGGCGGCAATCACAAATGCCAAATGAAGACTACTTACAAGGCGGCAAAAGA
GATTCTTGAAATGCCAGGTGATCATTACATCGGCCATCGCCTCGTCAGGAAAACCGAAGGCAACATTACT
GAGCAGGTAGAAGATGCAGTAGCTCATAGCTAAGCTTTGAGACCACGAAGTGGCTCTTCAGTGGACGAAA
GGGCCTCGTGATACGCCTATTTTTATAGGTTAATGTCATGATAATAATGGTTTCTTAGACGTCAGGTGGC
ACTTTTCGGGGAAATGTGCGCGGAACCCCTATTTGTTTATTTTTCTAAATACATTCAAATATGTATCCGC
TCATGAGACAATAACCCTGATAAATGCTTCAATAATATTGAAAAAGGAAGAGTATGCGCTCACGCAACTG
GTCCAGAACCTTGACCGAACGCAGCGGTGGTAACGGCGCAGTGGCGGTTTTCATGGCTTGTTATGACTGT
TTTTTTTTGGGGTACAGTCTATGCCTCGGGCATCCAAGCAGCAAGCGCGTTACGCCGTGGGTCGATGTTT
GATGTTATGGAGCAGCAACGATGTTACGCAGCAGGGCAGTCGCCCTAAAACAAAGTTAAACATCATGAGG
GAAGCGGTGATCGCCGAAGTATCGACTCAACTATCAGAGGTAGTTGGCGTCATCGAGCGCCATCTCGAAC
CGACGTTGCTGGCCGTACATTTGTACGGCTCCGCAGTGGATGGCGGCCTGAAGCCACACAGCGATATTGA
TTTGCTGGTTACGGTGACCGTAAGGCTTGATGAAACAACGCGGCGAGCTTTGATCAACGACCTTTTGGAA
ACTTCGGCTTCCCCTGGAGAGAGCGAGATTCTCCGCGCTGTAGAAGTCACCATTGTTGTGCACGACGACA
TCATTCCGTGGCGTTATCCAGCTAAGCGCGAACTGCAATTTGGAGAATGGCAGCGCAATGACATTCTTGC
AGGTATCTTCGAGCCAGCCACGATCGACATTGATCTGGCTATCTTGCTGACAAAAGCAAGAGAACATAGC
GTTGCCTTGGTAGGTCCAGCGGCGGAGGAACTCTTTGATCCGGTTCCTGAACAGGATCTATTTGAGGCGC
TAAATGAAACCTTAACGCTATGGAACTCGCCGCCCGACTGGGCTGGCGATGAGCGAAATGTAGTGCTTAC
GTTGTCCCGCATTTGGTACAGCGCAGTAACCGGCAAAATCGCGCCGAAGGATGTCGCTGCCGACTGGGCA
ATGGAGCGCCTGCCGGCCCAGTATCAGCCCGTCATACTTGAAGCTAGACAGGCTTATCTTGGACAAGAAG
AAGATCGCTTGGCCTCGCGCGCAGATCAGTTGGAAGAATTTGTCCATTACGTAAAAGGCGAGATCACCAA
GGTAGTCGGCAAATAACTGTCAGACCAAGTTTACTCATATATACTTTAGATTGATTTAAAACTTCATTTT
TAATTTAAAAGGATCTAGGTGAAGATCCTTTTTGATAATCTCATGACCAAAATCCCTTAACGTGAGTTTT
CGTTCCACTGAGCGTCAGACCCCGTAGAAAAGATCAAAGGATCTTC
Features (pLannotate 1.2.2; 7 found; start..end, strand, type, name):
      1..589     +  rep_origin     ori: high-copy-number ColE1/pMB1/pBR322/pUC origin of replication
    772..821     +  CDS            lacI (fragment): lac repressor; lacI; The lac repressor binds to the lac operator to inhibit transcription in E. coli. This inhibition can be relieved by adding lactose or isopropyl-β-D-thiogalactopyranoside (IPTG).
    847..1500    +  CDS            mKO2: mKO2 is a basic (constitutively fluorescent) orange fluorescent protein published in 2008, derived from Verrillofungia concinna. It has moderate acid sensitivity.
   1629..1733    +  promoter       AmpR promoter: bla
   1724..1804    -  CDS            int (fragment): INT2_ECOLX - Protein inferred from homology: Swiss-Prot protein existence level 3. Putative integrase believed to be involved in the insertion of antibiotic resistance genes into plasmids and transposons. From Escherichia coli.
   1892..1948    +  CDS            GmR (fragment): gentamycin acetyltransferase; aacC1; confers resistance to gentamycin
   1955..2743    +  CDS            aadA: S3AD_ECOLX - Experimental evidence at protein level: Swiss-Prot protein existence level 1. Mediates bacterial resistance to the antibiotics streptomycin and spectinomycin. From Escherichia coli.
