[The description below was written by a language model from this plasmid's Addgene catalogue record and pLannotate feature annotations shown in this document.]
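Description:
lvl0-G-mKO2 is a small (about 2.9 kb) level 0 "gene" part plasmid from a hierarchical, modular DNA assembly platform designed for rapid prototyping of synthetic gene networks in mammalian cells. It is classed as a synthetic biology vector built on the lvl0-G backbone, and it serves as a storage and donor plasmid for a single coding part, not as an expression construct in its own right. The plasmid is propagated in E. coli from a high-copy ColE1/pUC-type origin and selected with spectinomycin through the aadA aminoglycoside adenylyltransferase gene, which lies downstream of an annotated AmpR (bla) promoter. Short annotated fragments of an integron integrase, a gentamicin acetyltransferase gene and lacI are probably remnants of the sequences from which the resistance cassette and backbone were derived. None is long enough to encode a functional protein.

The payload is the coding sequence of mKO2, a constitutively fluorescent monomeric orange protein derived from the coral Verrillofungia concinna. The catalogue lists the insert species as human, which disagrees with that origin, and the record offers no explanation for the entry. The feature table shows no mammalian promoter, polyadenylation signal or other regulatory element flanking the reporter, consistent with a promoterless part meant to be combined with separate promoter and other modules in higher-level assemblies to form complete transcription units. The record lists restriction enzyme cloning but does not identify the sites or the assembly junctions. The depositor notes that this version is slightly modified from the published plasmid, with no functional differences. Its typical use is to supply an orange fluorescent reporter gene for constructing mammalian genetic circuits.
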