Addgene plasmid #229183: lvl0-G-mKO2
Purpose: lvl 0 5 gene
Depositing lab: Ron Weiss. Depositing organization: Massachusetts Institute of Technology. Publication: A platform for rapid prototyping of synthetic gene networks in mammalian cells. Duportet X, Wroblewska L, Guye P, Li Y, Eyquem J, Rieders J, Rimchala T, Batt G, Weiss R. Nucleic Acids Res. 2014 Dec 1;42(21):13440-51. doi: 10.1093/nar/gku1082. Epub 2014 Nov 5. PubMed 25378321.
Backbone
  Vector backbone: lvl0-G [backbone]
  Vector type: Synthetic Biology
Growth in bacteria
  Bacterial resistance: Spectinomycin, 50 μg/mL
  Growth temperature: 37°C
  Growth strain: DH5alpha
  Copy number: High Copy
Gene/Insert
  Gene/Insert name: mKO2
  Species: H. sapiens (human)
  Cloning method: Restriction Enzyme; 5′ cloning site Unknown (unknown if destroyed)
Terms and licenses: Academic/Nonprofit Terms; Industry Terms: Not Available to Industry
Depositor comments: This plasmid is slightly modified from the version used in Duportet et al. 2014, but does not have any functional differences.
How to cite: lvl0-G-mKO2 was a gift from Ron Weiss (Addgene plasmid # 229183 ; http://n2t.net/addgene:229183 ; RRID:Addgene_229183)
